Addgene plasmid #207099: RNF169 C-terminal sgRNA
Purpose: pX330 based plasmid for expression of Cas9 and the ACACTTCATTAGGTGCTACT sgRNA to target the RNF169 locus.
Depositing lab: Jens Schmidt. Depositing organization: Michigan State University. Publication: Systematic analysis of the molecular and biophysical properties of key DNA damage response factors. Heyza JR, Mikhova M, Bahl A, Broadbent DG, Schmidt JC. Elife. 2023 Jun 21;12:e87086. doi: 10.7554/eLife.87086. PubMed 37341699.
Backbone
  Vector backbone: pX330 Addgene #42230
  Backbone size w/o insert (bp): 8484
  Vector type: Mammalian Expression
Growth in bacteria
  Bacterial resistance: Ampicillin, 100 μg/mL
  Growth temperature: 37°C
  Growth strain: DH5alpha
  Copy number: High Copy
Gene/Insert
  Gene/Insert name: ACACTTCATTAGGTGCTACT
  Species: H. sapiens (human)
  Promoter: CMV and U6
  Cloning method: Restriction Enzyme; 5′ cloning site BbsI (unknown if destroyed); 3′ cloning site BbsI (unknown if destroyed)
  Sequencing primers: 5′ U6 forward
Terms and licenses: Academic/Nonprofit Terms; Industry Terms: Not Available to Industry
How to cite: RNF169 C-terminal sgRNA was a gift from Jens Schmidt (Addgene plasmid # 207099 ; http://n2t.net/addgene:207099 ; RRID:Addgene_207099)
