[The description below was written by a language model from this plasmid's Addgene catalogue record and pLannotate feature annotations shown in this document.]
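Description:
RNF169 C-terminal sgRNA is a pX330-based mammalian expression plasmid of about 8.5 kb that delivers both components of the Streptococcus pyogenes CRISPR/Cas9 system from a single vector, programmed to cut the human RNF169 locus. It is propagated in E. coli as a high-copy plasmid through a ColE1/pUC-type origin and selected with ampicillin via the β-lactamase (AmpR) gene. An f1 phage origin, a single annotated AAV2 ITR and small fragments annotated as bom and rop are also present as backbone remnants.

The payload has two transcription units. A human U6 RNA polymerase III promoter drives a 20-nt spacer, cloned through the BbsI sites of pX330, fused to the Cas9 guide RNA scaffold; a second partial scaffold fragment is annotated just downstream. The second unit expresses Cas9 from a hybrid promoter made of the CMV enhancer, the chicken β-actin promoter and a hybrid intron, which corresponds to the "CMV" entry in the catalogue's promoter field. The Cas9 coding sequence is annotated as adjoining N- and C-terminal portions that together form one contiguous open reading frame. It is followed by a nucleoplasmin nuclear localization signal and a bovine growth hormone polyadenylation signal.

No mammalian selection marker or reporter is annotated, so the plasmid suits transient transfection. The name indicates that the guide targets the C-terminal end of the RNF169 coding region, which would fit cutting there to allow knock-in of a tag from a separate donor, although the record does not state this. The associated publication concerns the molecular and biophysical properties of DNA damage response factors.
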