Features (pLannotate 1.2.2; 18 found; start..end, strand, type, name):
      6..246     +  promoter       U6 promoter: RNA polymerase III promoter for human U6 snRNA
    276..351     +  misc_RNA       gRNA scaffold: guide RNA scaffold for the Streptococcus pyogenes CRISPR/Cas9 system
    358..401     +  misc_RNA       gRNA scaffold (fragment): guide RNA scaffold for the Streptococcus pyogenes CRISPR/Cas9 system
    448..733     +  enhancer       CMV enhancer: human cytomegalovirus immediate early enhancer; contains an 18-bp deletion relative to the standard CMV enhancer
    735..1011    +  promoter       chicken β-actin promoter: No description available
   1012..1239    +  intron         hybrid intron: hybrid between chicken β-actin (CBA) and minute virus of mice (MMV) introns (Gray et al., 2011)
   1377..2978    +  CDS            Cas9(N): N-terminal portion of Streptococcus pyogenes Cas9 (Zetsche et al., 2015)
   2979..5477    +  CDS            Cas9(C): C-terminal portion of Streptococcus pyogenes Cas9 (Zetsche et al., 2015)
   5478..5525    +  CDS            nucleoplasmin NLS: bipartite nuclear localization signal from nucleoplasmin
   5559..5670    +  polyA_signal   bGH poly(A) signal: bovine growth hormone polyadenylation signal
   5775..5915    +  repeat_region  AAV2 ITR: inverted terminal repeat of adeno-associated virus serotype 2 inverted
   5920..5971    -  misc_feature   bom (fragment): basis of mobility region from pBR322
   5990..6445    +  rep_origin     f1 ori (sequence partly withheld): f1 bacteriophage origin of replication; arrow indicates direction of (+) strand synthesis
   6446..6495    -  misc_feature   bom (fragment): basis of mobility region from pBR322
   6597..6632    -  CDS            rop (fragment): Rop protein, which maintains plasmids at low copy number; rop
   6727..6831    +  promoter       AmpR promoter: bla
   6832..7692    +  CDS            AmpR: β-lactamase; bla; confers resistance to ampicillin, carbenicillin, and related antibiotics
   7863..8451    +  rep_origin     ori: high-copy-number ColE1/pMB1/pBR322/pUC origin of replication
>Addgene plasmid #207099 | RNF169 C-terminal sgRNA | addgene full sequence | sequence record 432412 | Addgene NGS Result
CATGTGAGGGCCTATTTCCCATGATTCCTTCATATTTGCATATACGATACAAGGCTGTTAGAGAGATAAT
TGGAATTAATTTGACTGTAAACACAAAGATATTAGTACAAAATACGTGACGTAGAAAGTAATAATTTCTT
GGGTAGTTTGCAGTTTTAAAATTATGTTTTAAAATGGACTATCATATGCTTACCGTAACTTGAAAGTATT
TCGATTTCTTGGCTTTATATATCTTGTGGAAAGGACGAAACACCGACACTTCATTAGGTGCTACTGTTTT
AGAGCTAGAAATAGCAAGTTAAAATAAGGCTAGTCCGTTATCAACTTGAAAAAGTGGCACCGAGTCGGTG
CTTTTTTGTTTTAGAGCTAGAAATAGCAAGTTAAAATAAGGCTAGTCCGTTTTTAGCGCGTGCGCCAATT
CTGCAGACAAATGGCTCTAGAGGTACCCGTTACATAACTTACGGTAAATGGCCCGCCTGGCTGACCGCCC
AACGACCCCCGCCCATTGACGTCAATAGTAACGCCAATAGGGACTTTCCATTGACGTCAATGGGTGGAGT
ATTTACGGTAAACTGCCCACTTGGCAGTACATCAAGTGTATCATATGCCAAGTACGCCCCCTATTGACGT
CAATGACGGTAAATGGCCCGCCTGGCATTGTGCCCAGTACATGACCTTATGGGACTTTCCTACTTGGCAG
TACATCTACGTATTAGTCATCGCTATTACCATGGTCGAGGTGAGCCCCACGTTCTGCTTCACTCTCCCCA
TCTCCCCCCCCTCCCCACCCCCAATTTTGTATTTATTTATTTTTTAATTATTTTGTGCAGCGATGGGGGC
GGGGGGGGGGGGGGGCGCGCGCCAGGCGGGGCGGGGCGGGGCGAGGGGCGGGGCGGGGCGAGGCGGAGAG
GTGCGGCGGCAGCCAATCAGAGCGGCGCGCTCCGAAAGTTTCCTTTTATGGCGAGGCGGCGGCGGCGGCG
GCCCTATAAAAAGCGAAGCGCGCGGCGGGCGGGAGTCGCTGCGCGCTGCCTTCGCCCCGTGCCCCGCTCC
GCCGCCGCCTCGCGCCGCCCGCCCCGGCTCTGACTGACCGCGTTACTCCCACAGGTGAGCGGGCGGGACG
GCCCTTCTCCTCCGGGCTGTAATTAGCTGAGCAAGAGGTAAGGGTTTAAGGGATGGTTGGTTGGTGGGGT
ATTAATGTTTAATTACCTGGAGCACCTGCCTGAAATCACTTTTTTTCAGGTTGGACCGGTGCCACCATGG
ACTATAAGGACCACGACGGAGACTACAAGGATCATGATATTGATTACAAAGACGATGACGATAAGATGGC
CCCAAAGAAGAAGCGGAAGGTCGGTATCCACGGAGTCCCAGCAGCCGACAAGAAGTACAGCATCGGCCTG
GACATCGGCACCAACTCTGTGGGCTGGGCCGTGATCACCGACGAGTACAAGGTGCCCAGCAAGAAATTCA
AGGTGCTGGGCAACACCGACCGGCACAGCATCAAGAAGAACCTGATCGGAGCCCTGCTGTTCGACAGCGG
CGAAACAGCCGAGGCCACCCGGCTGAAGAGAACCGCCAGAAGAAGATACACCAGACGGAAGAACCGGATC
TGCTATCTGCAAGAGATCTTCAGCAACGAGATGGCCAAGGTGGACGACAGCTTCTTCCACAGACTGGAAG
AGTCCTTCCTGGTGGAAGAGGATAAGAAGCACGAGCGGCACCCCATCTTCGGCAACATCGTGGACGAGGT
GGCCTACCACGAGAAGTACCCCACCATCTACCACCTGAGAAAGAAACTGGTGGACAGCACCGACAAGGCC
GACCTGCGGCTGATCTATCTGGCCCTGGCCCACATGATCAAGTTCCGGGGCCACTTCCTGATCGAGGGCG
ACCTGAACCCCGACAACAGCGACGTGGACAAGCTGTTCATCCAGCTGGTGCAGACCTACAACCAGCTGTT
CGAGGAAAACCCCATCAACGCCAGCGGCGTGGACGCCAAGGCCATCCTGTCTGCCAGACTGAGCAAGAGC
AGACGGCTGGAAAATCTGATCGCCCAGCTGCCCGGCGAGAAGAAGAATGGCCTGTTCGGAAACCTGATTG
CCCTGAGCCTGGGCCTGACCCCCAACTTCAAGAGCAACTTCGACCTGGCCGAGGATGCCAAACTGCAGCT
GAGCAAGGACACCTACGACGACGACCTGGACAACCTGCTGGCCCAGATCGGCGACCAGTACGCCGACCTG
TTTCTGGCCGCCAAGAACCTGTCCGACGCCATCCTGCTGAGCGACATCCTGAGAGTGAACACCGAGATCA
CCAAGGCCCCCCTGAGCGCCTCTATGATCAAGAGATACGACGAGCACCACCAGGACCTGACCCTGCTGAA
AGCTCTCGTGCGGCAGCAGCTGCCTGAGAAGTACAAAGAGATTTTCTTCGACCAGAGCAAGAACGGCTAC
GCCGGCTACATTGACGGCGGAGCCAGCCAGGAAGAGTTCTACAAGTTCATCAAGCCCATCCTGGAAAAGA
TGGACGGCACCGAGGAACTGCTCGTGAAGCTGAACAGAGAGGACCTGCTGCGGAAGCAGCGGACCTTCGA
CAACGGCAGCATCCCCCACCAGATCCACCTGGGAGAGCTGCACGCCATTCTGCGGCGGCAGGAAGATTTT
TACCCATTCCTGAAGGACAACCGGGAAAAGATCGAGAAGATCCTGACCTTCCGCATCCCCTACTACGTGG
GCCCTCTGGCCAGGGGAAACAGCAGATTCGCCTGGATGACCAGAAAGAGCGAGGAAACCATCACCCCCTG
GAACTTCGAGGAAGTGGTGGACAAGGGCGCTTCCGCCCAGAGCTTCATCGAGCGGATGACCAACTTCGAT
AAGAACCTGCCCAACGAGAAGGTGCTGCCCAAGCACAGCCTGCTGTACGAGTACTTCACCGTGTATAACG
AGCTGACCAAAGTGAAATACGTGACCGAGGGAATGAGAAAGCCCGCCTTCCTGAGCGGCGAGCAGAAAAA
GGCCATCGTGGACCTGCTGTTCAAGACCAACCGGAAAGTGACCGTGAAGCAGCTGAAAGAGGACTACTTC
AAGAAAATCGAGTGCTTCGACTCCGTGGAAATCTCCGGCGTGGAAGATCGGTTCAACGCCTCCCTGGGCA
CATACCACGATCTGCTGAAAATTATCAAGGACAAGGACTTCCTGGACAATGAGGAAAACGAGGACATTCT
GGAAGATATCGTGCTGACCCTGACACTGTTTGAGGACAGAGAGATGATCGAGGAACGGCTGAAAACCTAT
GCCCACCTGTTCGACGACAAAGTGATGAAGCAGCTGAAGCGGCGGAGATACACCGGCTGGGGCAGGCTGA
GCCGGAAGCTGATCAACGGCATCCGGGACAAGCAGTCCGGCAAGACAATCCTGGATTTCCTGAAGTCCGA
CGGCTTCGCCAACAGAAACTTCATGCAGCTGATCCACGACGACAGCCTGACCTTTAAAGAGGACATCCAG
AAAGCCCAGGTGTCCGGCCAGGGCGATAGCCTGCACGAGCACATTGCCAATCTGGCCGGCAGCCCCGCCA
TTAAGAAGGGCATCCTGCAGACAGTGAAGGTGGTGGACGAGCTCGTGAAAGTGATGGGCCGGCACAAGCC
CGAGAACATCGTGATCGAAATGGCCAGAGAGAACCAGACCACCCAGAAGGGACAGAAGAACAGCCGCGAG
AGAATGAAGCGGATCGAAGAGGGCATCAAAGAGCTGGGCAGCCAGATCCTGAAAGAACACCCCGTGGAAA
ACACCCAGCTGCAGAACGAGAAGCTGTACCTGTACTACCTGCAGAATGGGCGGGATATGTACGTGGACCA
GGAACTGGACATCAACCGGCTGTCCGACTACGATGTGGACCATATCGTGCCTCAGAGCTTTCTGAAGGAC
GACTCCATCGACAACAAGGTGCTGACCAGAAGCGACAAGAACCGGGGCAAGAGCGACAACGTGCCCTCCG
AAGAGGTCGTGAAGAAGATGAAGAACTACTGGCGGCAGCTGCTGAACGCCAAGCTGATTACCCAGAGAAA
GTTCGACAATCTGACCAAGGCCGAGAGAGGCGGCCTGAGCGAACTGGATAAGGCCGGCTTCATCAAGAGA
CAGCTGGTGGAAACCCGGCAGATCACAAAGCACGTGGCACAGATCCTGGACTCCCGGATGAACACTAAGT
ACGACGAGAATGACAAGCTGATCCGGGAAGTGAAAGTGATCACCCTGAAGTCCAAGCTGGTGTCCGATTT
CCGGAAGGATTTCCAGTTTTACAAAGTGCGCGAGATCAACAACTACCACCACGCCCACGACGCCTACCTG
AACGCCGTCGTGGGAACCGCCCTGATCAAAAAGTACCCTAAGCTGGAAAGCGAGTTCGTGTACGGCGACT
ACAAGGTGTACGACGTGCGGAAGATGATCGCCAAGAGCGAGCAGGAAATCGGCAAGGCTACCGCCAAGTA
CTTCTTCTACAGCAACATCATGAACTTTTTCAAGACCGAGATTACCCTGGCCAACGGCGAGATCCGGAAG
CGGCCTCTGATCGAGACAAACGGCGAAACCGGGGAGATCGTGTGGGATAAGGGCCGGGATTTTGCCACCG
TGCGGAAAGTGCTGAGCATGCCCCAAGTGAATATCGTGAAAAAGACCGAGGTGCAGACAGGCGGCTTCAG
CAAAGAGTCTATCCTGCCCAAGAGGAACAGCGATAAGCTGATCGCCAGAAAGAAGGACTGGGACCCTAAG
AAGTACGGCGGCTTCGACAGCCCCACCGTGGCCTATTCTGTGCTGGTGGTGGCCAAAGTGGAAAAGGGCA
AGTCCAAGAAACTGAAGAGTGTGAAAGAGCTGCTGGGGATCACCATCATGGAAAGAAGCAGCTTCGAGAA
GAATCCCATCGACTTTCTGGAAGCCAAGGGCTACAAAGAAGTGAAAAAGGACCTGATCATCAAGCTGCCT
AAGTACTCCCTGTTCGAGCTGGAAAACGGCCGGAAGAGAATGCTGGCCTCTGCCGGCGAACTGCAGAAGG
GAAACGAACTGGCCCTGCCCTCCAAATATGTGAACTTCCTGTACCTGGCCAGCCACTATGAGAAGCTGAA
GGGCTCCCCCGAGGATAATGAGCAGAAACAGCTGTTTGTGGAACAGCACAAGCACTACCTGGACGAGATC
ATCGAGCAGATCAGCGAGTTCTCCAAGAGAGTGATCCTGGCCGACGCTAATCTGGACAAAGTGCTGTCCG
CCTACAACAAGCACCGGGATAAGCCCATCAGAGAGCAGGCCGAGAATATCATCCACCTGTTTACCCTGAC
CAATCTGGGAGCCCCTGCCGCCTTCAAGTACTTTGACACCACCATCGACCGGAAGAGGTACACCAGCACC
AAAGAGGTGCTGGACGCCACCCTGATCCACCAGAGCATCACCGGCCTGTACGAGACACGGATCGACCTGT
CTCAGCTGGGAGGCGACAAAAGGCCGGCGGCCACGAAAAAGGCCGGCCAGGCAAAAAAGAAAAAGTAAGA
ATTCCTAGAGCTCGCTGATCAGCCTCGACTGTGCCTTCTAGTTGCCAGCCATCTGTTGTTTGCCCCTCCC
CCGTGCCTTCCTTGACCCTGGAAGGTGCCACTCCCACTGTCCTTTCCTAATAAAATGAGGAAATTGCATC
GCATTGTCTGAGTAGGTGTCATTCTATTCTGGGGGGTGGGGTGGGGCAGGACAGCAAGGGGGAGGATTGG
GAAGAGAATAGCAGGCATGCTGGGGAGCGGCCGCAGGAACCCCTAGTGATGGAGTTGGCCACTCCCTCTC
TGCGCGCTCGCTCGCTCACTGAGGCCGGGCGACCAAAGGTCGCCCGACGCCCGGGCTTTGCCCGGGCGGC
CTCAGTGAGCGAGCGAGCGCGCAGCTGCCTGCAGGGGCGCCTGATGCGGTATTTTCTCCTTACGCATCTG
TGCGGTATTTCACACCGCATA
[95 nt withheld, positions 5972-6066]
T
[46 nt withheld, positions 6068-6113]
C
[141 nt withheld, positions 6115-6255]
CCTTTGACGTTGGAGTCCACGTTCTTT
[37 nt withheld, positions 6283-6319]
ACTCTATCTCGGGCTATTCTTTTGATTTATAAGGGATTTTGCCGATTTCGGTCTATTGGTTAAAAAATGA
GCTGATTTAACAAAAATTTAACGCGAATTTTAACAAAATATTAACGTTTACAATTTTATGGTGCACTCTC
AGTACAATCTGCTCTGATGCCGCATAGTTAAGCCAGCCCCGACACCCGCCAACACCCGCTGACGCGCCCT
GACGGGCTTGTCTGCTCCCGGCATCCGCTTACAGACAAGCTGTGACCGTCTCCGGGAGCTGCATGTGTCA
GAGGTTTTCACCGTCATCACCGAAACGCGCGAGACGAAAGGGCCTCGTGATACGCCTATTTTTATAGGTT
AATGTCATGATAATAATGGTTTCTTAGACGTCAGGTGGCACTTTTCGGGGAAATGTGCGCGGAACCCCTA
TTTGTTTATTTTTCTAAATACATTCAAATATGTATCCGCTCATGAGACAATAACCCTGATAAATGCTTCA
ATAATATTGAAAAAGGAAGAGTATGAGTATTCAACATTTCCGTGTCGCCCTTATTCCCTTTTTTGCGGCA
TTTTGCCTTCCTGTTTTTGCTCACCCAGAAACGCTGGTGAAAGTAAAAGATGCTGAAGATCAGTTGGGTG
CACGAGTGGGTTACATCGAACTGGATCTCAACAGCGGTAAGATCCTTGAGAGTTTTCGCCCCGAAGAACG
TTTTCCAATGATGAGCACTTTTAAAGTTCTGCTATGTGGCGCGGTATTATCCCGTATTGACGCCGGGCAA
GAGCAACTCGGTCGCCGCATACACTATTCTCAGAATGACTTGGTTGAGTACTCACCAGTCACAGAAAAGC
ATCTTACGGATGGCATGACAGTAAGAGAATTATGCAGTGCTGCCATAACCATGAGTGATAACACTGCGGC
CAACTTACTTCTGACAACGATCGGAGGACCGAAGGAGCTAACCGCTTTTTTGCACAACATGGGGGATCAT
GTAACTCGCCTTGATCGTTGGGAACCGGAGCTGAATGAAGCCATACCAAACGACGAGCGTGACACCACGA
TGCCTGTAGCAATGGCAACAACGTTGCGCAAACTATTAACTGGCGAACTACTTACTCTAGCTTCCCGGCA
ACAATTAATAGACTGGATGGAGGCGGATAAAGTTGCAGGACCACTTCTGCGCTCGGCCCTTCCGGCTGGC
TGGTTTATTGCTGATAAATCTGGAGCCGGTGAGCGTGGAAGCCGCGGTATCATTGCAGCACTGGGGCCAG
ATGGTAAGCCCTCCCGTATCGTAGTTATCTACACGACGGGGAGTCAGGCAACTATGGATGAACGAAATAG
ACAGATCGCTGAGATAGGTGCCTCACTGATTAAGCATTGGTAACTGTCAGACCAAGTTTACTCATATATA
CTTTAGATTGATTTAAAACTTCATTTTTAATTTAAAAGGATCTAGGTGAAGATCCTTTTTGATAATCTCA
TGACCAAAATCCCTTAACGTGAGTTTTCGTTCCACTGAGCGTCAGACCCCGTAGAAAAGATCAAAGGATC
TTCTTGAGATCCTTTTTTTCTGCGCGTAATCTGCTGCTTGCAAACAAAAAAACCACCGCTACCAGCGGTG
GTTTGTTTGCCGGATCAAGAGCTACCAACTCTTTTTCCGAAGGTAACTGGCTTCAGCAGAGCGCAGATAC
CAAATACTGTTCTTCTAGTGTAGCCGTAGTTAGGCCACCACTTCAAGAACTCTGTAGCACCGCCTACATA
CCTCGCTCTGCTAATCCTGTTACCAGTGGCTGCTGCCAGTGGCGATAAGTCGTGTCTTACCGGGTTGGAC
TCAAGACGATAGTTACCGGATAAGGCGCAGCGGTCGGGCTGAACGGGGGGTTCGTGCACACAGCCCAGCT
TGGAGCGAACGACCTACACCGAACTGAGATACCTACAGCGTGAGCTATGAGAAAGCGCCACGCTTCCCGA
AGGGAGAAAGGCGGACAGGTATCCGGTAAGCGGCAGGGTCGGAACAGGAGAGCGCACGAGGGAGCTTCCA
GGGGGAAACGCCTGGTATCTTTATAGTCCTGTCGGGTTTCGCCACCTCTGACTTGAGCGTCGATTTTTGT
GATGCTCGTCAGGGGGGCGGAGCCTATGGAAAAACGCCAGCAACGCGGCCTTTTTACGGTTCCTGGCCTT
TTGCTGGCCTTTTGCTCA
